>Addgene plasmid #23936 | pDONR223-BMX | depositor partial sequence | sequence record 11251 | Author sequence
ATGGATACAAAATCTATTCTAGAAGAACTTCTTCTCAAAAGATCACAGCAAAAGAAGAAAATGTCACCAA
ATAATTACAAAGAACGGCTTTTTGTTTTGACCAAAACAAACCTTTCCTACTATGAATATGACAAAATGAA
AAGGGGCAGCAGAAAAGGATCCATTGAAATTAAGAAAATCAGATGTGTGGAGAAAGTAAATCTCGAGGAG
CAGACGCCTGTAGAGAGACAGTACCCATTTCAGATTGTCTATAAAGATGGGCTTCTCTATGTCTATGCAT
CAAATGAAGAGAGCCGAAGTCAGTGGTTGAAAGCATTACAAAAAGAGATAAGGGGTAACCCCCACCTGCT
GGTCAAGTACCATAGTGGGTTCTTCGTGGACGGGAAGTTCCTGTGTTGCCAGCAGAGCTGTAAAGCAGCC
CCAGGATGTACCCTCTGGGAAGCATATGCTAATCTGCATACTGCAGTCAATGAAGAGAAACACAGAGTTC
CCACCTTCCCAGACAGAGTGCTGAAGATACCTCGGGCAGTTCCTGTTCTCAAAATGGATGCACCATCTTC
AAGTACCACTCTAGCCCAATATGACAACGAATCAAAGAAAAACTATGGCTCCCAGCCACCATCTTCAAGT
ACCAGTCTAGCGCAATATGACAGCAACTCAAAGAAAATCTATGGCTCCCAGCCAAACTTCAACATGCAGT
ATATTCCAAGGGAAGACTTCCCTGACTGGTGGCAAGTAAGAAAACTGAAAAGTAGCAGCAGCAGTGAAGA
TGTTGCAAGCAGTAACCAAAAAGAAAGAAATGTGAATCACACCACCTCAAAGATTTCATGGGAATTCCCT
GAGTCAAGTTCATCTGAAGAAGAGGAAAACCTGGATGATTATGACTGGTTTGCTGGTAACATCTCCAGAT
CACAATCTGAACAGTTACTCAGACAAAAGGGAAAAGAAGGAGCATTTATGGTTAGAAATTCGAGCCAAGT
GGGAATGTACACAGTGTCCTTATTTAGTAAGGCTGTGAATGATAAAAAAGGAACTGTCAAACATTACCAC
GTGCATACAAATGCTGAGAACAAATTATACCTGGCAGAAAACTACTGTTTTGATTCCATTCCAAAGCTTA
TTCATTATCATCAACACAATTCAGCAGGCATGATCACACGGCTCCGCCACCCTGTGTCAACAAAGGCCAA
CAAGGTCCCCGACTCTGTGTCCCTGGGAAATGGAATCTGGGAACTGAAAAGAGAAGAGATTACCTTGTTG
AAGGAGCTGGGAAGTGGCCAGTTTGGAGTGGTCCAGCTGGGCAAGTGGAAGGGGCAGTATGATGTTGCTG
TTAAGATGATCAAGGAGGGCTCCATGTCAGAAGATGAATTCTTTCAGGAGGCCCAGACTATGATGAAACT
CAGCCATCCCAAGCTGGTTAAATTCTATGGAGTGTGTTCAAAGGAATACCCCATATACATAGTGACTGAA
TATATAAGCAATGGCTGCTTGCTGAATTACCTGAGGAGTCACGGAAAAGGACTTGAACCTTCCCAGCTCT
TAGAAATGTGCTACGATGTCTGTGAAGGCATGGCCTTCTTGGAGAGTCACCAATTCATACACCGGGACTT
GGCTGCTCGTAACTGCTTGGTGGACAGAGATCTCTGTGTGAAAGTATCTGACTTTGGAATGACAAGGTAT
GTTCTTGATGACCAGTATGTCAGTTCAGTCGGAACAAAGTTTCCAGTCAAGTGGTCAGCTCCAGAGGTGT
TTCATTACTTCAAATACAGCAGCAAGTCAGACGTATGGGCATTTGGGATCCTGATGTGGGAGGTGTTCAG
CCTGGGGAAGCAGCCCTATGACTTGTATGACAACTCCCAGGTGGTTCTGAAGGTCTCCCAGGGCCACAGG
CTTTACCGGCCCCACCTGGCATCGGACACCATCTACCAGATCATGTACAGCTGCTGGCACGAGCTTCCAG
AAAAGCGTCCCACATTTCAGCAACTCCTGTCTTCCATTGAACCACTTCGGGAAAAAGACAAGCAT
