>Addgene plasmid #23936 | pDONR223-BMX | addgene partial sequence | sequence record 29775 | 23936 with M13pUC-fwd
TAATGATTTTATTTTGACTGATAGTGACCTGTTCGTTGCAACAAATTGATGAGCAATGCTTTTTTATAAT
GCCAACTTTGTACAAAAAAGTTGGCACCATGGATACAAAATCTATTCTAGAAGAACTTCTTCTCAAAAGA
TCACAGCAAAAGAAGAAAATGTCACCAAATAATTACAAAGAACGGCTTTTTGTTTTGACCAAAACAAACC
TTTCCTACTATGAATATGACAAAATGAAAAGGGGCAGCAGAAAAGGATCCATTGAAATTAAGAAAATCAG
ATGTGTGGAGAAAGTAAATCTCGAGGAGCAGACGCCTGTAGAGAGACAGTACCCATTTCAGATTGTCTAT
AAAGATGGGCTTCTCTATGTCTATGCATCAAATGAAGAGAGCCGAAGTCAGTGGTTGAAAGCATTACAAA
AAGAGATAAGGGGTAACCCCCACCTGCTGGTCAAGTACCATAGTGGGTTCTTCGTGGACGGGAAGTTCCT
GTGTTGCCAGCAGAGCTGTAAAGCAGCCCCAGGATGTACCCTCTGGGA
