[The description below was written by a language model from this plasmid's Addgene catalogue record.]
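Description:
pDONR223-BMX is a Gateway entry clone built on the Invitrogen pDONR223 donor backbone (about 5 kb without insert) and carrying the open reading frame of human BMX, a non-receptor tyrosine kinase also known as ETK, PSCTK2 or PSCTK3. The insert is recorded as 2028 bp and was introduced by Gateway recombination. In a clone of this kind the ORF is normally flanked by attL recombination sites, although no feature table is provided here to confirm the exact elements. The plasmid is maintained in E. coli at high copy number under spectinomycin selection. M13 forward and reverse primer sites on either side of the insert are listed for sequence verification.

The vector is a shuttle for the ORF rather than an expression construct. The record names no promoter driving BMX, and the depositors state explicitly that the plasmid should not be transfected directly. The ORF was deliberately cloned without a stop codon, so that recombination into a destination vector places it in frame with a C-terminal epitope tag and a stop codon supplied by that vector. The depositors point to a companion set of four lentiviral destination vectors (pLX301 to pLX304), available separately, for expressing such ORFs in mammalian cells.

The depositor comments indicate that the clone belongs to a kit of such ORF clones. The associated publication concerns resistance to RAF inhibition through MAP kinase pathway reactivation, which points to use in gain-of-function expression studies of kinases once the ORF has been transferred to a suitable expression vector.
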