Addgene plasmid #23936: pDONR223-BMX
Depositing lab: William Hahn & David Root. Depositing organization: Dana-Farber Cancer Institute. Publication: COT drives resistance to RAF inhibition through MAP kinase pathway reactivation. Johannessen CM, Boehm JS, Kim SY, Thomas SR, Wardwell L, Johnson LA, Emery CM, Stransky N, Cogdill AP, Barretina J, Caponigro G, Hieronymus H, Murray RR, Salehi-Ashtiani K, Hill DE, Vidal M, Zhao JJ, Yang X, Alkan O, Kim S, Harris JL, Wilson CJ, Myer VE, Finan PM, Root DE, Roberts TM, Golub T, Flaherty KT, Dummer R, Weber BL, Sellers WR, Schlegel R, Wargo JA, Hahn WC, Garraway LA. Nature. 2010 Dec 16;468(7326):968-72. doi: 10.1038/nature09627 PubMed 21107320.
Backbone
  Vector backbone: pDONR223
  Backbone manufacturer: Invitrogen
  Backbone size w/o insert (bp): 5005
  Vector type: Gateway Donor vector
Growth in bacteria
  Bacterial resistance: Spectinomycin, 50 μg/mL
  Growth temperature: 37°C
  Growth strain: DH5alpha
  Copy number: High Copy
Gene/Insert
  Gene/Insert name: BMX (alt name: BMX non-receptor tyrosine kinase)
  Species: H. sapiens (human)
  Insert size (bp): 2028
  Entrez Gene: BMX (a.k.a. ETK, PSCTK2, PSCTK3)
  Cloning method: Gateway Cloning
  Sequencing primers: 5′ M13pUC-fwd; 3′ M13rev
Terms and licenses: Academic/Nonprofit Terms; Industry Terms: Not Available to Industry
Depositor comments: The ORF has no Stop codon. This design enables easy recombination into a destination vector to add an epitope tag of choice and Stop codon to the ORF. Do NOT use this plasmid directly for transfections. A set of 4 custom lentiviral vectors is available ( pLX301 (http://www.addgene.org/25895/) , pLX302 (http://www.addgene.org/25896/) , pLX303 (http://www.addgene.org/25897/) , pLX304 (http://www.addgene.org/25890/) ) to be used to express these ORFs in mammalian cells. These plasmids are not included in the kit and must be ordered separately.
How to cite: pDONR223-BMX was a gift from William Hahn & David Root (Addgene plasmid # 23936 ; http://n2t.net/addgene:23936 ; RRID:Addgene_23936)
